Addgene plasmid #33372: EcMBP165-cpGFP.PPYF.pRSET
Purpose: a single-wavelength maltose sensor constructed from E. coli MalE and cpGFP
Depositing lab: Loren Looger. Depositing organization: HHMI, Janelia Research Campus. Publication: A genetically encoded, high-signal-to-noise maltose sensor. Marvin JS, Schreiter ER, Echevarria IM, Looger LL. Proteins. 2011 Nov;79(11):3025-36. doi: 10.1002/prot.23118. PubMed 21989929.
Backbone
  Vector backbone: pRSET-A
  Backbone manufacturer: Invitrogen
  Backbone size w/o insert (bp): 2900
  Vector type: Bacterial Expression
Growth in bacteria
  Bacterial resistance: Ampicillin, 100 μg/mL
  Growth temperature: 37°C
  Growth strain: DH5alpha
  Copy number: High Copy
Gene/Insert
  Gene/Insert name: MBP based Maltose Biosensor
  Species: E. coli
  Mutation: cpGFP146 variant from GCaMP2 inserted between AA165-166 of MBP
  Promoter: T7
  Tag / fusion protein: 6xHIS (N terminal on backbone); 6xHIS (C terminal on insert)
  Cloning method: Restriction Enzyme; 5′ cloning site BamHI (not destroyed); 3′ cloning site EcoRI (not destroyed)
  Sequencing primers: 5′ T7 forward
Terms and licenses: Academic/Nonprofit Terms; Industry Terms: Not Available to Industry
Depositor comments: The MBP-cpGFP insertion variant was constructed by overlap PCR using the wild-type MBP sequence from the pMalE-p4E vector (New England Biolabs) and the cpGFP146 variant from GCaMP2 into pRSET-A between BamHI and EcoRI sites. The N-terminal periplasmic leader sequence of MBP was excluded, and a BamHI site (encoding Gly-Ser) was included at the 5′-end. At the C-terminus, an additional His6Gly tag was included after the terminus of MBP (a cloning oversight). An EcoRI site was included after the stop codon.
How to cite: EcMBP165-cpGFP.PPYF.pRSET was a gift from Loren Looger (Addgene plasmid # 33372 ; http://n2t.net/addgene:33372 ; RRID:Addgene_33372)
