[The description below was written by a language model from this plasmid's Addgene catalogue record and pLannotate feature annotations shown in this document.]
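Description:
EcMBP165-cpGFP.PPYF.pRSET is a bacterial expression plasmid built on the pRSET-A backbone that encodes a genetically encoded, single-wavelength fluorescent sensor for maltose. It is a high-copy plasmid carrying a ColE1/pUC-type origin and is selected with ampicillin through the β-lactamase (AmpR) gene. An f1 origin is also present, allowing single-stranded DNA production. Expression is driven by the T7 promoter with the phage T7 gene 10 ribosome binding site and ends at a T7 terminator, so protein production requires a host that supplies T7 RNA polymerase.

The insert, cloned between BamHI and EcoRI, is E. coli maltose binding protein (MalE) lacking its periplasmic leader, so the protein stays in the cytosol. It is interrupted between residues 165 and 166 by the circularly permuted GFP (cpGFP146) taken from GCaMP2. The feature table reflects this layout as two MBP fragments flanking a GFP-derived coding segment. The design principle is that the conformational change MBP undergoes on binding maltose is transmitted to the cpGFP chromophore environment, altering fluorescence intensity. "PPYF" in the name presumably denotes a specific variant, perhaps of the residues linking the two domains, but the record does not define it.

The backbone contributes an N-terminal leader with a 6xHis tag, the T7 gene 10 leader and the Xpress epitope with its enterokinase site. A second His6-Gly tag follows the MBP C-terminus, which the depositor describes as a cloning oversight. The short capTEV, SET1, lacZα and lacI fragments called by automated annotation are probably partial matches to backbone sequence rather than functional elements. The construct is suited to expressing and affinity-purifying the sensor protein for characterising its maltose response.
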