Features (pLannotate 1.2.2; 16 found; start..end, strand, type, name):
     20..38      +  promoter       T7 promoter: promoter for bacteriophage T7 RNA polymerase
     70..92      +  RBS            RBS: efficient ribosome binding site from bacteriophage T7 gene 10 (Olins and Rangwala, 1989)
    112..132     +  CDS            capTEV™ (fragment): composite tag for in vivo biotinylation, TEV protease cleavage, and 6xHis tagging
    133..165     +  CDS            T7 tag (gene 10 leader): leader peptide from bacteriophage T7 gene 10 promotes efficient translation in E. coli
    169..192     +  CDS            Xpress™ tag: Xpress™ epitope tag, including an enterokinase recognition and cleavage site
    208..699     +  CDS            MBP (fragment): maltose binding protein from E. coli; malE (mutated); This version of the gene does not encode a signal sequence, so MBP will remain in the cytosol.
    712..1434    +  CDS            cEGFP: cEGFP is a basic (constitutively fluorescent) green fluorescent protein published in 2008, derived from Aequorea victoria.
   1439..2046    +  CDS            MBP (fragment): maltose binding protein from E. coli; malE (mutated); This version of the gene does not encode a signal sequence, so MBP will remain in the cytosol.
   2108..2157    +  CDS            SET1 (fragment): solubility-enhancement tag derived from T7 phage gene 10B
   2165..2212    +  terminator     T7 terminator: transcription terminator for bacteriophage T7 RNA polymerase
   2238..2304    +  CDS            lacZα (fragment): LacZα fragment of β-galactosidase; lacZ fragment
   2309..2737    +  rep_origin     f1 ori (sequence partly withheld): f1 bacteriophage origin of replication; arrow indicates direction of (+) strand synthesis
   2790..2894    +  promoter       AmpR promoter: bla
   2895..3755    +  CDS            AmpR: β-lactamase; bla; confers resistance to ampicillin, carbenicillin, and related antibiotics
   3926..4514    +  rep_origin     ori: high-copy-number ColE1/pMB1/pBR322/pUC origin of replication
   4697..4750    +  CDS            lacI (fragment): lac repressor; lacI; The lac repressor binds to the lac operator to inhibit transcription in E. coli. This inhibition can be relieved by adding lactose or isopropyl-β-D-thiogalactopyranoside (IPTG).
>Addgene plasmid #33372 | EcMBP165-cpGFP.PPYF.pRSET | depositor full sequence | sequence record 39925 | EcMBP165-cpGFP.PPYF.pRSET sequence 4750 bps
GATCTCGATCCCGCGAAATTAATACGACTCACTATAGGGAGACCACAACGGTTTCCCTCTAGAAATAATT
TTGTTTAACTTTAAGAAGGAGATATACATATGCGGGGTTCTCATCATCATCATCATCATGGTATGGCTAG
CATGACTGGTGGACAGCAAATGGGTCGGGATCTGTACGACGATGACGATAAGGATCGATGGGGATCCAAA
ATCGAAGAAGGTAAACTGGTAATCTGGATTAACGGCGATAAAGGCTATAACGGTCTCGCTGAAGTCGGTA
AGAAATTCGAGAAAGATACCGGAATTAAAGTCACCGTTGAGCATCCGGATAAACTGGAAGAGAAATTCCC
ACAGGTTGCGGCAACTGGCGATGGCCCTGACATTATCTTCTGGGCACACGACCGCTTTGGTGGCTACGCT
CAATCTGGCCTGTTGGCTGAAATCACCCCGGACAAAGCGTTCCAGGACAAGCTGTATCCGTTTACCTGGG
ATGCCGTACGTTACAACGGCAAGCTGATTGCTTACCCGATCGCTGTTGAAGCGTTATCGCTGATTTATAA
CAAAGATCTGCTGCCGAACCCGCCAAAAACCTGGGAAGAGATCCCGGCGCTGGATAAAGAACTGAAAGCG
AAAGGTAAGAGCGCGCTGATGTTCAACCTGCAAGAACCGTACTTCACCTGGCCGCTGATTGCTGCTGACC
CCCCCAGCTACAACGTCTTCATCATGGCCGACAAGCAGAAGAACGGCATCAAGGCGAACTTCAAGATCCG
CCACAACATCGAGGACGGCGGCGTGCAGCTCGCCTACCACTACCAGCAGAACACCCCCATCGGCGACGGC
CCCGTGCTGCTGCCCGACAACCACTACCTGAGCACCCAGTCCAAACTTTCGAAAGACCCCAACGAGAAGC
GCGATCACATGGTCCTGCTGGAGTTCGTGACCGCCGCCGGGATCACTCTCGGCATGGACGAGCTGTACAA
GGGCGGTACCGGAGGGAGCATGGTGAGCAAGGGCGAGGAGCTGTTCACCGGGGTGGTGCCCATCCTGGTC
GAGCTGGACGGCGACGTAAACGGCCACAAGTTCAGCGTGTCCGGCGAGGGCGAGGGCGATGCCACCTACG
GCAAGCTGACCCTGAAGTTCATCTGCACCACCGGCAAGCTGCCCGTGCCCTGGCCCACCCTCGTGACCAC
CCTGACCTACGGCGTGCAGTGCTTCAGCCGCTACCCCGACCACATGAAGCAGCACGACTTCTTCAAGTCC
GCCATGCCCGAAGGCTACATCCAGGAGCGCACCATCTTCTTCAAGGACGACGGCAACTACAAGACCCGCG
CCGAGGTGAAGTTCGAGGGCGACACCCTGGTGAACCGCATCGAGCTGAAGGGCATCGACTTCAAGGAGGA
CGGCAACATCCTGGGGCACAAGCTGGAGTACAACTTTAACGGGGGTTATGCGTTCAAGTATGAAAACGGC
AAGTACGACATTAAAGACGTGGGCGTGGATAACGCTGGCGCGAAAGCGGGTCTGACCTTCCTGGTTGACC
TGATTAAAAACAAACACATGAATGCAGACACCGATTACTCCATCGCAGAAGCTGCCTTTAATAAAGGCGA
AACAGCGATGACCATCAACGGCCCGTGGGCATGGTCCAACATCGACACCAGCAAAGTGAATTATGGTGTA
ACGGTACTGCCGACCTTCAAGGGTCAACCATCCAAACCGTTCGTTGGCGTGCTGAGCGCAGGTATTAACG
CCGCCAGTCCGAACAAAGAGCTGGCAAAAGAGTTCCTCGAAAACTATCTGCTGACTGATGAAGGTCTGGA
AGCGGTTAATAAAGACAAACCGCTGGGTGCCGTAGCGCTGAAGTCTTACGAGGAAGAGTTGGTGAAAGAT
CCGCGGATTGCCGCCACTATGGAAAACGCCCAGAAAGGTGAAATCATGCCGAACATCCCGCAGATGTCCG
CTTTCTGGTATGCCGTGCGTACTGCGGTGATCAACGCCGCCAGCGGTCGTCAGACTGTCGATGAAGACCT
GAAAGACGCGCAGACTCGGATCACCAAAGGAAGTCACCATCATCACCACCATGGCTAAGAATTCGAAGCT
TGATCCGGCTGCTAACAAAGCCCGAAAGGAAGCTGAGTTGGCTGCTGCCACCGCTGAGCAATAACTAGCA
TAACCCCTTGGGGCCTCTAAACGGGTCTTGAGGGGTTTTTTGCTGAAAGGAGGAACTATATCCGGATCTG
GCGTAATAGCGAAGAGGCCCGCACCGATCGCCCTTCCCAACAGTTGCGCAGCCTGAATGGCGAATGGG
[124 nt withheld, positions 2309-2432]
C
[91 nt withheld, positions 2434-2524]
A
[49 nt withheld, positions 2526-2574]
CCTTTGACGTTGGAGTCCACGTTCTTT
[37 nt withheld, positions 2602-2638]
ACCCTATCTCGGTCTATTCTTTTGATTTATAAGGGATTTTGCCGATTTCGGCCTATTGGTTAAAAAATGA
GCTGATTTAACAAAAATTTAACGCGAATTTTAACAAAATATTAACGCTTACAATTTAGGTGGCACTTTTC
GGGGAAATGTGCGCGGAACCCCTATTTGTTTATTTTTCTAAATACATTCAAATATGTATCCGCTCATGAG
ACAATAACCCTGATAAATGCTTCAATAATATTGAAAAAGGAAGAGTATGAGTATTCAACATTTCCGTGTC
GCCCTTATTCCCTTTTTTGCGGCATTTTGCCTTCCTGTTTTTGCTCACCCAGAAACGCTGGTGAAAGTAA
AAGATGCTGAAGATCAGTTGGGTGCACGAGTGGGTTACATCGAACTGGATCTCAACAGCGGTAAGATCCT
TGAGAGTTTTCGCCCCGAAGAACGTTTTCCAATGATGAGCACTTTTAAAGTTCTGCTATGTGGCGCGGTA
TTATCCCGTATTGACGCCGGGCAAGAGCAACTCGGTCGCCGCATACACTATTCTCAGAATGACTTGGTTG
AGTACTCACCAGTCACAGAAAAGCATCTTACGGATGGCATGACAGTAAGAGAATTATGCAGTGCTGCCAT
AACCATGAGTGATAACACTGCGGCCAACTTACTTCTGACAACGATCGGAGGACCGAAGGAGCTAACCGCT
TTTTTGCACAACATGGGGGATCATGTAACTCGCCTTGATCGTTGGGAACCGGAGCTGAATGAAGCCATAC
CAAACGACGAGCGTGACACCACGATGCCTGTAGCAATGGCAACAACGTTGCGCAAACTATTAACTGGCGA
ACTACTTACTCTAGCTTCCCGGCAACAATTAATAGACTGGATGGAGGCGGATAAAGTTGCAGGACCACTT
CTGCGCTCGGCCCTTCCGGCTGGCTGGTTTATTGCTGATAAATCTGGAGCCGGTGAGCGTGGGTCTCGCG
GTATCATTGCAGCACTGGGGCCAGATGGTAAGCCCTCCCGTATCGTAGTTATCTACACGACGGGGAGTCA
GGCAACTATGGATGAACGAAATAGACAGATCGCTGAGATAGGTGCCTCACTGATTAAGCATTGGTAACTG
TCAGACCAAGTTTACTCATATATACTTTAGATTGATTTAAAACTTCATTTTTAATTTAAAAGGATCTAGG
TGAAGATCCTTTTTGATAATCTCATGACCAAAATCCCTTAACGTGAGTTTTCGTTCCACTGAGCGTCAGA
CCCCGTAGAAAAGATCAAAGGATCTTCTTGAGATCCTTTTTTTCTGCGCGTAATCTGCTGCTTGCAAACA
AAAAAACCACCGCTACCAGCGGTGGTTTGTTTGCCGGATCAAGAGCTACCAACTCTTTTTCCGAAGGTAA
CTGGCTTCAGCAGAGCGCAGATACCAAATACTGTTCTTCTAGTGTAGCCGTAGTTAGGCCACCACTTCAA
GAACTCTGTAGCACCGCCTACATACCTCGCTCTGCTAATCCTGTTACCAGTGGCTGCTGCCAGTGGCGAT
AAGTCGTGTCTTACCGGGTTGGACTCAAGACGATAGTTACCGGATAAGGCGCAGCGGTCGGGCTGAACGG
GGGGTTCGTGCACACAGCCCAGCTTGGAGCGAACGACCTACACCGAACTGAGATACCTACAGCGTGAGCT
ATGAGAAAGCGCCACGCTTCCCGAAGGGAGAAAGGCGGACAGGTATCCGGTAAGCGGCAGGGTCGGAACA
GGAGAGCGCACGAGGGAGCTTCCAGGGGGAAACGCCTGGTATCTTTATAGTCCTGTCGGGTTTCGCCACC
TCTGACTTGAGCGTCGATTTTTGTGATGCTCGTCAGGGGGGCGGAGCCTATGGAAAAACGCCAGCAACGC
GGCCTTTTTACGGTTCCTGGCCTTTTGCTGGCCTTTTGCTCACATGTTCTTTCCTGCGTTATCCCCTGAT
TCTGTGGATAACCGTATTACCGCCTTTGAGTGAGCTGATACCGCTCGCCGCAGCCGAACGACCGAGCGCA
GCGAGTCAGTGAGCGAGGAAGCGGAAGAGCGCCCAATACGCAAACCGCCTCTCCCCGCGCGTTGGCCGAT
TCATTAATGCAG
