>Addgene plasmid #33372 | EcMBP165-cpGFP.PPYF.pRSET | addgene partial sequence | sequence record 42003 | T7
CTTTAAGAAGGAGATATACATATGCGGGGTTCTCATCATCATCATCATCATGGTATGGCTAGCATGACTG
GTGGACAGCAAATGGGTCGGGATCTGTACGACGATGACGATAAGGATCGATGGGGATCCAAAATCGAAGA
AGGTAAACTGGTAATCTGGATTAACGGCGATAAAGGCTATAACGGTCTCGCTGAAGTCGGTAAGAAATTC
GAGAAAGATACCGGAATTAAAGTCACCGTTGAGCATCCGGATAAACTGGAAGAGAAATTCCCACAGGTTG
CGGCAACTGGCGATGGCCCTGACATTATCTTCTGGGCACACGACCGCTTTGGTGGCTACGCTCAATCTGG
CCTGTTGGCTGAAATCACCCCGGACAAAGCGTTCCAGGACAAGCTGTATCCGTTTACCTGGGATGCCGTA
CGTTACAACGGCAAGCTGATTGCTTACCCGATCGCTGTTGAAGCGTTATCGCTGATTTATAACAAAGATC
TGCTGCCGAACCCGCCAAAAACCTGGGAAGAGATCCCGGCGCTGGATAAAGAACTGAAAGCGAAAGGTAA
GAGCGCGCTGATGTTCAACCTGCAAGAACCGTACTTCACCTGGCCGCTGATTGCTGCTGACCCCCCCAGC
TACAACGTCTTCATCATGGCCGACAAGCAGAAGAACGGCATCAAGGCGAACTTCAAGATCCGCCACAACA
TCGAGGACGGCGGCGTGCAGCTCGCCTACCACTACCAGCAGAACACCCCCATCGGCGACGGCCCCGTGCT
GCTGCCCGACAACCACTACCTGAGCACCCAGTCCAAACTTTCGAAAGACCCCAACGAGAAGCGCGATCAC
ATGGTCCTGCTGGAGTTCGTGACCGCCGCCGGGATCACTCTCGGCATGGACGAGCTGTACAAGGGCGGTA
CCGGAGG
