>Addgene plasmid #33372 | EcMBP165-cpGFP.PPYF.pRSET | addgene partial sequence | sequence record 42576 | T7-term
TTGTTAGCAGCCGGATCAAGCTTCGAATTCTTAGCCATGGTGGTGATGATGGTGACTTCCTTTGGTGATC
CGAGTCTGCGCGTCTTTCAGGTCTTCATCGACAGTCTGACGACCGCTGGCGGCGTTGATCACCGCAGTAC
GCACGGCATACCAGAAAGCGGACATCTGCGGGATGTTCGGCATGATTTCACCTTTCTGGGCGTTTTCCAT
AGTGGCGGCAATCCGCGGATCTTTCACCAACTCTTCCTCGTAAGACTTCAGCGCTACGGCACCCAGCGGT
TTGTCTTTATTAACCGCTTCCAGACCTTCATCAGTCAGCAGATAGTTTTCGAGGAACTCTTTTGCCAGCT
CTTTGTTCGGACTGGCGGCGTTAATACCTGCGCTCAGCACGCCAACGAACGGTTTGGATGGTTGACCCTT
GAAGGTCGGCAGTACCGTTACACCATAATTCACTTTGCTGGTGTCGATGTTGGACCATGCCCACGGGCCG
TTGATGGTCATCGCTGTTTCGCCTTTATTAAAGGCAGCTTCTGCGATGGAGTAATCGGTGTCTGCATTCA
TGTGTTTGTTTTTAATCAGGTCAACCAGGAAGGTCAGACCCGCTTTCGCGCCAGCGTTATCCACGCCCAC
GTCTTTAATGTCGTACTTGCCGTTTTCATACTTGAACGCATAACCCCCGTTAAAGTTGTACTCCAGCTTG
TGCCCCA
