>Addgene plasmid #33372 | EcMBP165-cpGFP.PPYF.pRSET | addgene partial sequence | sequence record 42577 | EGFP-N 5'-CGTCGCCGTCCAGCTCGACCAG-3'
CTCGCCCTTGCTCACCATGCTCCCTCCGGTACCGCCCTTGTACAGCTCGTCCATGCCGAGAGTGATCCCG
GCGGCGGTCACGAACTCCAGCAGGACCATGTGATCGCGCTTCTCGTTGGGGTCTTTCGAAAGTTTGGACT
GGGTGCTCAGGTAGTGGTTGTCGGGCAGCAGCACGGGGCCGTCGCCGATGGGGGTGTTCTGCTGGTAGTG
GTAGGCGAGCTGCACGCCGCCGTCCTCGATGTTGTGGCGGATCTTGAAGTTCGCCTTGATGCCGTTCTTC
TGCTTGTCGGCCATGATGAAGACGTTGTAGCTGGGGGGGTCAGCAGCAATCAGCGGCCAGGTGAAGTACG
GTTCTTGCAGGTTGAACATCAGCGCGCTCTTACCTTTCGCTTTCAGTTCTTTATCCAGCGCCGGGATCTC
TTCCCAGGTTTTTGGCGGGTTCGGCAGCAGATCTTTGTTATAAATCAGCGATAACGCTTCAACAGCGATC
GGGTAAGCAATCAGCTTGCCGTTGTAACGTACGGCATCCCAGGTAAACGGATACAGCTTGTCCTGGAACG
CTTTGTCCGGGGTGATTTCAGCCAACAGGCCAGATTGAGCGTAGCCACCAAAGCGGTCGTGTGCCCAGAA
GATAATGTCAGGGCCATCGCCAGTTGCCGCAACCTGTGGGAATTTCTCTTCCAGTTTATCCGGATGCTCA
ACGGTGACTTTAATTCCGGTATCTTTCTCGAATTTCTTACCGACTTCAGCGAGACCGTTATAGCCTTTAT
CGCCGTTAATCCAGATTACCAGTTTACCTTCTTCGATTTTGGATCCCCATCGATCCTTATCGTCATCGTC
GTACAGATCCCGACCCATTTGCTGTCCACCAGTC
